>Addgene plasmid #223349 | pAAV-hSyn-IgK-R-eLACCO2.1-COBRA | addgene full sequence | sequence record 441743 | Addgene NGS Result
CCTGCAGGCAGCTGCGCGCTCGCTCGCTCACTGAGGCCGCCCGGGCGTCGGGCGACCTTTGGTCGCCCGG
CCTCAGTGAGCGAGCGAGCGCGCAGAGAGGGAGTGGCCAACTCCATCACTAGGGGTTCCTGCGGCCGCAC
GCGTGTGTCTAGACTGCAGAGGGCCCTGCGTATGAGTGCAAGTGGGTTTTAGGACCAGGATGAGGCGGGG
TGGGGGTGCCTACCTGACGACCGACCCCGACCCACTGGACAAGCACCCAACCCCCATTCCCCAAATTGCG
CATCCCCTATCAGAGAGGGGGAGGGGAAACAGGATGCGGCGAGGCGCGTGCGCACTGCCAGCTTCAGCAC
CGCGGACAGTGCCTTCGCCCCCGCCTGGCGGCGCGCGCCACCGCCGCCTCAGCACTGAAGGCGCGCTGAC
GTCACTCGCCGGTCCCCCGCAAACTCCCCTTCCCGGCCACCTTGGTCGCGTCCGCGCCGCCGCCGGCCCA
GCCGGACCGCACCACGCGAGGCGCGAGATAGGGGGGCACGGGCGCGACCATCTGCGCTGCGGCGCCGGCG
ACTCAGCGCTGCCTCAGTCTGCGGTGGGCAGCGGAGGAGTCGTGTCGTGCCTGAGAGCGCAGTCGAGAAG
GTACCGGATCGGACGAATAACGCGTGGATCCACCGGTGAGCTCTCTGGCTAACTAGAGAACCCACTGCTT
ACTGGCTTATCGAAATTAATACGACTCACTATAGGGAGACCCAAGCTGGCTAGCGTGCCGCCACCATGGC
CTCGAGAATGGAGACCGACACCCTGCTGCTGTGGGTGCTGCTGCTGTGGGTGCCCGGCTCCACCGGCGAC
AGATCTATGTTCTCTCCCATGGCAGTGGCCCAGGCTCGACGCTATAAGTGGAGGATTCAAACCGCGTGGG
ATGCTGGAACAGTAGGCTACAGTCTGTTCCAAAAGTTTACGGAGCGGGTAAAGGAACTGACGGATGGACA
GCTTGAGGTCCAGCCTCTTCCAGCGGGTGCGGTCGTAGGCACGTTTGATATGTTCGACGCGGTCAAGACT
GGAGTTTTGGACGGAATGAATCCTTTCACGATCTATTGGGCAGAGAGGATGCCGGTTACAGCTTTCCTCT
CCAGCTACGCCCTCGGGTTGGACCGACCTGACCAGTGGGAAACATGGTTTTACTCCCTGGGTGGCCTCGA
CAACGCCCGACGAGCCTTTGCCGAGCAAGGCCTCTTCTACGTGGGACCAGTTCAGCACGACCTCAATACA
ATTCATTCAAAGAAGCCGATCCGGAGATTTGAGGACTTCAAAGGTGTCAAGCTCCGAGTGCCAGGCGGCA
TGATTGCGGAAGTCTTTGCGGCCGCAGGAGCTTCCACCGTCCTCTTGCCTGGGGGGGAGGTCTACCCCGC
TCTGGAAAGAGGGGCAGTGACTGCGGTTTCCGAGCGGATGTACCCCGAGGACGGCGCCCTGAAGAGCGAG
ATCAAGAAGGGGCTGAGGCTGAAGGACGGCGGCCACTACGCCGCCGTGGTCAAGACCACCTACAAGGCCA
AGAAGCCCGTGCAGCTGCCCGGCGCCTACGTCGTCGACATCCAGTTGGACATCGTGTCCCACAACGAGGA
CTACACTATCGTGGAACAGTGCGAACGCGCCGAGGGCCGCCACTCCACCGGCGGCGTGGTCGAGCTGGAC
AAGGGAGGTACAGGCGGGAGTCTGGTGAGCAAGGGCGAGGAGGATGACATGGCCATCGTCAAGGAGTTCA
TGCGCTTCAAGGTGCACATGGAGGGCTCCGTGAACGGCCACGAGTTCGAGATCGAGGGCGAGGGCGAGGG
CCGCCCCTACGAGGCCTTTCAGACCGCTAAGCTGAAGGTGACCAAGGGTGGCCCCCTGCCCTTCGCCTGG
GACATCCTATCCCCTCAGTTCATGTACGGCTCCAAGGCCTACATTAAGCACCCAGCCGACATCCCCGACT
ACTTCAAGCTGTCCTTCCCCGAGGGCTTCAGGTGGGAGCGCGTGATGTACTTCGAGGACGGCGGCATTAT
TCACGTTGACCAGGACTCCTCCCTGCAGGACGGCGTATTCATCTACAAGGTGAAGCTGCGCGGCACCAAC
TTCCCCCCCGACGGCCCCGTAATGCAGAAGAAGACCATGGGCTGGGAGCGGGGGCGTAGTGCGGCCGATT
TTGTTGGGCCTGCAGTAAACTATAACTTGGGGTTCCATCAGGAGGCAAAGTACATCATAATGGGGCCTCC
AGAGACGCCTGCCATTCATCAACCTGTAGACCTTATGGACTTCACCATAAACCTTAATCGGTGGCGCAGC
CTTCCAAAGCCTCTGCAAGAAAGATTCATCGCGGCGGTTCACGAGTACTCTTGGATTCACTACGCAGGCA
TTCAGAAGGCTAATTTGGAGGCGTGGCCGAAATATCGGCAGGCAGGTGTTGAGGTCATCCGGCTGGGCAA
CGAGGATGTTAGAAAATTCAGGCGACTCGCTATCCCCATTTGGTTTAAGTGGGCTAAGATGGATAAATAC
TCACGAGAGGCTTTCGCGTCCCAACTGGAGTATATGAGAGGTATAGGTCACGTTACGGACGAGGAATTGA
AGGGCTTGAGCCTGGGCTCCACCTCCGGCTCCGGCAAGCCCGGCTCCGGCGAGGGCTCCACCAAGGGCGA
ATTCTCAGATAACGACTACGGTAAAGATGGGTTGGCTGGGGCTTCCGGAGGCAGACGAAATGGCGCTATA
ACTGTGCTCAGTTTCATAACGTTCTACGTGGCAGCATTTATGGTATTGTTGTAGAAGCTTATCGATAATC
AACCTCTGGATTACAAAATTTGTGAAAGATTGACTGGTATTCTTAACTATGTTGCTCCTTTTACGCTATG
TGGATACGCTGCTTTAATGCCTTTGTATCATGCTATTGCTTCCCGTATGGCTTTCATTTTCTCCTCCTTG
TATAAATCCTGGTTGCTGTCTCTTTATGAGGAGTTGTGGCCCGTTGTCAGGCAACGTGGCGTGGTGTGCA
CTGTGTTTGCTGACGCAACCCCCACTGGTTGGGGCATTGCCACCACCTGTCAGCTCCTTTCCGGGACTTT
CGCTTTCCCCCTCCCTATTGCCACGGCGGAACTCATCGCCGCCTGCCTTGCCCGCTGCTGGACAGGGGCT
CGGCTGTTGGGCACTGACAATTCCGTGGTGTTGTCGGGGAAATCATCGTCCTTTCCTTGGCTGCTCGCCT
ATGTTGCCACCTGGATTCTGCGCGGGACGTCCTTCTGCTACGTCCCTTCGGCCCTCAATCCAGCGGACCT
TCCTTCCCGCGGCCTGCTGCCGGCTCTGCGGCCTCTTCCGCGTCTTCGCCTTCGCCCTCAGACGAGTCGG
ATCTCCCTTTGGGCCGCCTCCCCGCATCGATACCGAGCGCTGCTCGAGAGATCTACGGGTGGCATCCCTG
TGACCCCTCCCCAGTGCCTCTCCTGGCCCTGGAAGTTGCCACTCCAGTGCCCACCAGCCTTGTCCTAATA
AAATTAAGTTGCATCATTTTGTCTGACTAGGTGTCCTTCTATAATATTATGGGGTGGAGGGGGGTGGTAT
GGAGCAAGGGGCAAGTTGGGAAGACAACCTGTAGGGCCTGCGGGGTCTATTGGGAACCAAGCTGGAGTGC
AGTGGCACAATCTTGGCTCACTGCAATCTCCGCCTCCTGGGTTCAAGCGATTCTCCTGCCTCAGCCTCCC
GAGTTGTTGGGATTCCAGGCATGCATGACCAGGCTCAGCTAATTTTTGTTTTTTTGGTAGAGACGGGGTT
TCACCATATTGGCCAGGCTGGTCTCCAACTCCTAATCTCAGGTGATCTACCCACCTTGGCCTCCCAAATT
GCTGGGATTACAGGCGTGAACCACTGCTCCCTTCCCTGTCCTTCTGATTTTGTAGGTAACCACGTGCGGA
CCGAGCGGCCGCAGGAACCCCTAGTGATGGAGTTGGCCACTCCCTCTCTGCGCGCTCGCTCGCTCACTGA
GGCCGGGCGACCAAAGGTCGCCCGACGCCCGGGCTTTGCCCGGGCGGCCTCAGTGAGCGAGCGAGCGCGC
AGCTGCCTGCAGGGGCGCCTGATGCGGTATTTTCTCCTTACGCATCTGTGCGGTATTTCACACCGCATA
[95 nt withheld, positions 4130-4224]
T
[46 nt withheld, positions 4226-4271]
C
[141 nt withheld, positions 4273-4413]
CCTTTGACGTTGGAGTCCACGTTCTTT
[37 nt withheld, positions 4441-4477]
ACTCTATCTCGGGCTATTCTTTTGATTTATAAGGGATTTTGCCGATTTCGGTCTATTGGTTAAAAAATGA
GCTGATTTAACAAAAATTTAACGCGAATTTTAACAAAATATTAACGTTTACAATTTTATGGTGCACTCTC
AGTACAATCTGCTCTGATGCCGCATAGTTAAGCCAGCCCCGACACCCGCCAACACCCGCTGACGCGCCCT
GACGGGCTTGTCTGCTCCCGGCATCCGCTTACAGACAAGCTGTGACCGTCTCCGGGAGCTGCATGTGTCA
GAGGTTTTCACCGTCATCACCGAAACGCGCGAGACGAAAGGGCCTCGTGATACGCCTATTTTTATAGGTT
AATGTCATGATAATAATGGTTTCTTAGACGTCAGGTGGCACTTTTCGGGGAAATGTGCGCGGAACCCCTA
TTTGTTTATTTTTCTAAATACATTCAAATATGTATCCGCTCATGAGACAATAACCCTGATAAATGCTTCA
ATAATATTGAAAAAGGAAGAGTATGAGTATTCAACATTTCCGTGTCGCCCTTATTCCCTTTTTTGCGGCA
TTTTGCCTTCCTGTTTTTGCTCACCCAGAAACGCTGGTGAAAGTAAAAGATGCTGAAGATCAGTTGGGTG
CACGAGTGGGTTACATCGAACTGGATCTCAACAGCGGTAAGATCCTTGAGAGTTTTCGCCCCGAAGAACG
TTTTCCAATGATGAGCACTTTTAAAGTTCTGCTATGTGGCGCGGTATTATCCCGTATTGACGCCGGGCAA
GAGCAACTCGGTCGCCGCATACACTATTCTCAGAATGACTTGGTTGAGTACTCACCAGTCACAGAAAAGC
ATCTTACGGATGGCATGACAGTAAGAGAATTATGCAGTGCTGCCATAACCATGAGTGATAACACTGCGGC
CAACTTACTTCTGACAACGATCGGAGGACCGAAGGAGCTAACCGCTTTTTTGCACAACATGGGGGATCAT
GTAACTCGCCTTGATCGTTGGGAACCGGAGCTGAATGAAGCCATACCAAACGACGAGCGTGACACCACGA
TGCCTGTAGCAATGGCAACAACGTTGCGCAAACTATTAACTGGCGAACTACTTACTCTAGCTTCCCGGCA
ACAATTAATAGACTGGATGGAGGCGGATAAAGTTGCAGGACCACTTCTGCGCTCGGCCCTTCCGGCTGGC
TGGTTTATTGCTGATAAATCTGGAGCCGGTGAGCGTGGGTCTCGCGGTATCATTGCAGCACTGGGGCCAG
ATGGTAAGCCCTCCCGTATCGTAGTTATCTACACGACGGGGAGTCAGGCAACTATGGATGAACGAAATAG
ACAGATCGCTGAGATAGGTGCCTCACTGATTAAGCATTGGTAACTGTCAGACCAAGTTTACTCATATATA
CTTTAGATTGATTTAAAACTTCATTTTTAATTTAAAAGGATCTAGGTGAAGATCCTTTTTGATAATCTCA
TGACCAAAATCCCTTAACGTGAGTTTTCGTTCCACTGAGCGTCAGACCCCGTAGAAAAGATCAAAGGATC
TTCTTGAGATCCTTTTTTTCTGCGCGTAATCTGCTGCTTGCAAACAAAAAAACCACCGCTACCAGCGGTG
GTTTGTTTGCCGGATCAAGAGCTACCAACTCTTTTTCCGAAGGTAACTGGCTTCAGCAGAGCGCAGATAC
CAAATACTGTTCTTCTAGTGTAGCCGTAGTTAGGCCACCACTTCAAGAACTCTGTAGCACCGCCTACATA
CCTCGCTCTGCTAATCCTGTTACCAGTGGCTGCTGCCAGTGGCGATAAGTCGTGTCTTACCGGGTTGGAC
TCAAGACGATAGTTACCGGATAAGGCGCAGCGGTCGGGCTGAACGGGGGGTTCGTGCACACAGCCCAGCT
TGGAGCGAACGACCTACACCGAACTGAGATACCTACAGCGTGAGCTATGAGAAAGCGCCACGCTTCCCGA
AGGGAGAAAGGCGGACAGGTATCCGGTAAGCGGCAGGGTCGGAACAGGAGAGCGCACGAGGGAGCTTCCA
GGGGGAAACGCCTGGTATCTTTATAGTCCTGTCGGGTTTCGCCACCTCTGACTTGAGCGTCGATTTTTGT
GATGCTCGTCAGGGGGGCGGAGCCTATGGAAAAACGCCAGCAACGCGGCCTTTTTACGGTTCCTGGCCTT
TTGCTGGCCTTTTGCTCACATGT
Features (pLannotate 1.2.2; 18 found; start..end, strand, type, name):
     12..39      +  repeat_region  AAV2 ITR (fragment): inverted terminal repeat of adeno-associated virus serotype 2 inverted
     68..95      +  repeat_region  AAV2 ITR (fragment): inverted terminal repeat of adeno-associated virus serotype 2 inverted
    175..622     +  promoter       hSyn promoter: human synapsin I promoter; confers neuron-specific expression (Kügler et al., 2003)
    668..701     +  LTR            5' LTR (truncated) (fragment): truncated 5' long terminal repeat (LTR) from HIV-1
    717..735     +  promoter       T7 promoter: promoter for bacteriophage T7 RNA polymerase
    778..840     +  CDS            KV3A9_MOUSE (fragment): Experimental evidence at protein level: Swiss-Prot protein existence level 1. From Mus musculus (Mouse).
   1424..2148    +  CDS            HyPerRed (fragment): red fluorescent genetically encoded indicator for H2O2 ()
   2686..2781    +  CDS            COBL9 (fragment): COBL9_ARATH - Experimental evidence at transcript level: Swiss-Prot protein existence level 2. From Arabidopsis thaliana (Mouse-ear cress).
   2797..3385    +  misc_feature   WPRE: woodchuck hepatitis virus posttranscriptional regulatory element
   3417..3893    +  polyA_signal   hGH poly(A) signal: human growth hormone polyadenylation signal
   3933..4073    +  repeat_region  AAV2 ITR: inverted terminal repeat of adeno-associated virus serotype 2 inverted
   4078..4129    -  misc_feature   bom (fragment): basis of mobility region from pBR322
   4148..4603    +  rep_origin     f1 ori (sequence partly withheld): f1 bacteriophage origin of replication; arrow indicates direction of (+) strand synthesis
   4604..4653    -  misc_feature   bom (fragment): basis of mobility region from pBR322
   4755..4790    -  CDS            rop (fragment): Rop protein, which maintains plasmids at low copy number; rop
   4885..4989    +  promoter       AmpR promoter: bla
   4990..5850    +  CDS            AmpR: β-lactamase; bla; confers resistance to ampicillin, carbenicillin, and related antibiotics
   6021..6609    +  rep_origin     ori: high-copy-number ColE1/pMB1/pBR322/pUC origin of replication
