[The description below was written by a language model from this plasmid's Addgene catalogue record and pLannotate feature annotations shown in this document.]
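Description:
pAAV-hSyn-IgK-R-eLACCO2.1-COBRA is an adeno-associated virus transfer plasmid built on a pAAV backbone for neuronal expression of a genetically encoded biosensor for extracellular L-lactate. The expression cassette lies between AAV2 inverted terminal repeats, which allow the intervening DNA to be packaged into recombinant AAV particles when replication and capsid functions are supplied in trans. The annotation detects the upstream ITR only as short fragments, while the downstream ITR is called in full. In bacteria the plasmid is maintained through a high-copy ColE1/pUC-type origin and selected with ampicillin via the β-lactamase gene. An f1 origin is also present in the backbone, and the record lists a recombination-deficient strain for propagation, which is common for ITR-containing plasmids.

Transcription is driven by the human synapsin I promoter, which restricts expression to neurons. The open reading frame begins with a mouse immunoglobulin kappa chain leader (the IgK of the name), which directs the protein into the secretory pathway. The synthetic sensor follows. The catalogue lists it as eLACCO2.1, whereas the plasmid name and associated publication indicate the red variant R-eLACCO2.1. Consistent with that, the annotation finds a segment matching the red fluorescent protein portion of HyPerRed, presumably reflecting a shared circularly permuted red fluorescent domain rather than any peroxide-sensing function. The surrounding lactate-binding sequences are not annotated. At the C terminus, a fragment of Arabidopsis COBL9 supplies a GPI anchor signal (the COBRA element) that tethers the sensor to the outer face of the plasma membrane. A WPRE and the human growth hormone polyadenylation signal enhance transcript stability and processing. Short T7 promoter and HIV LTR matches upstream of the coding sequence appear to be cloning remnants. The construct is intended for imaging extracellular lactate dynamics in neurons, including in vivo.
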