Addgene plasmid #223349: pAAV-hSyn-IgK-R-eLACCO2.1-COBRA
Purpose: Biosensor for extracellular L-lactate
Depositing lab: Marie-Eve Paquet. Depositing organization: Universite Laval. Publication: A red fluorescent genetically encoded biosensor for in vivo imaging of extracellular L-lactate dynamics. Kamijo Y, Machler P, Ness N, Vu CQ, Kusakizako T, Mannuthodikayil J, Ku Z, Boisvert M, Grebenik E, Miyazaki I, Hashizume R, Sato H, Liu R, Hori Y, Tomita T, Katayama T, Furube A, Caraveo G, Paquet ME, Drobizhev M, Nureki O, Arai S, Brancaccio M, Campbell RE, Kleinfeld D, Nasu Y. Nat Commun. 2025 Oct 29;16(1):9531. doi: 10.1038/s41467-025-64484-x. PubMed 41162396.
Backbone
  Vector backbone: pAAV
  Vector type: AAV
Growth in bacteria
  Bacterial resistance: Ampicillin, 100 μg/mL
  Growth temperature: 37°C
  Growth strain: NEB Stable
  Copy number: High Copy
Gene/Insert
  Gene/Insert name: eLACCO2.1
  Species: Synthetic
  Tag / fusion protein: GPI-COBL9 Anchor (C terminal on insert)
  Cloning method: Restriction Enzyme; 5′ cloning site Unknown (unknown if destroyed); 3′ cloning site Unknown (unknown if destroyed)
Terms and licenses: Academic/Nonprofit Terms; Industry Terms: Not Available to Industry
How to cite: pAAV-hSyn-IgK-R-eLACCO2.1-COBRA was a gift from Marie-Eve Paquet (Addgene plasmid # 223349 ; http://n2t.net/addgene:223349 ; RRID:Addgene_223349)
